>Addgene plasmid #144777 | TFORF3301 | addgene full sequence | sequence record 399024 | Addgene NGS Result
TTAATGTAGTCTTATGCAATACTCTTGTAGTCTTGCAACATGGTAACGATGAGTTAGCAACATGCCTTAC
AAGGAGAGAAAAAGCACCGTGCATGCCGATTGGTGGAAGTAAGGTGGTACGATCGTGCCTTATTAGGAAG
GCAACAGACGGGTCTGACATGGATTGGACGAACCACTGAATTGCCGCATTGCAGAGATATTGTATTTAAG
TGCCTAGCTCGATACATAAACGGGTCTCTCTGGTTAGACCAGATCTGAGCCTGGGAGCTCTCTGGCTAAC
TAGGGAACCCACTGCTTAAGCCTCAATAAAGCTTGCCTTGAGTGCTTCAAGTAGTGTGTGCCCGTCTGTT
GTGTGACTCTGGTAACTAGAGATCCCTCAGACCCTTTTAGTCAGTGTGGAAAATCTCTAGCAGTGGCGCC
CGAACAGGGACTTGAAAGCGAAAGGGAAACCAGAGGAGCTCTCTCGACGCAGGACTCGGCTTGCTGAAGC
GCGCACGGCAAGAGGCGAGGGGCGGCGACTGGTGAGTACGCCAAAAATTTTGACTAGCGGAGGCTAGAAG
GAGAGAGATGGGTGCGAGAGCGTCAGTATTAAGCGGGGGAGAATTAGATCGCGATGGGAAAAAATTCGGT
TAAGGCCAGGGGGAAAGAAAAAATATAAATTAAAACATATAGTATGGGCAAGCAGGGAGCTAGAACGATT
CGCAGTTAATCCTGGCCTGTTAGAAACATCAGAAGGCTGTAGACAAATACTGGGACAGCTACAACCATCC
CTTCAGACAGGATCAGAAGAACTTAGATCATTATATAATACAGTAGCAACCCTCTATTGTGTGCATCAAA
GGATAGAGATAAAAGACACCAAGGAAGCTTTAGACAAGATAGAGGAAGAGCAAAACAAAAGTAAGACCAC
CGCACAGCAAGCGGCCGCTGATCTTCAGACCTGGAGGAGGAGATATGAGGGACAATTGGAGAAGTGAATT
ATATAAATATAAAGTAGTAAAAATTGAACCATTAGGAGTAGCACCCACCAAGGCAAAGAGAAGAGTGGTG
CAGAGAGAAAAAAGAGCAGTGGGAATAGGAGCTTTGTTCCTTGGGTTCTTGGGAGCAGCAGGAAGCACTA
TGGGCGCAGCGTCAATGACGCTGACGGTACAGGCCAGACAATTATTGTCTGGTATAGTGCAGCAGCAGAA
CAATTTGCTGAGGGCTATTGAGGCGCAACAGCATCTGTTGCAACTCACAGTCTGGGGCATCAAGCAGCTC
CAGGCAAGAATCCTGGCTGTGGAAAGATACCTAAAGGATCAACAGCTCCTGGGGATTTGGGGTTGCTCTG
GAAAACTCATTTGCACCACTGCTGTGCCTTGGAATGCTAGTTGGAGTAATAAATCTCTGGAACAGATTTG
GAATCACACGACCTGGATGGAGTGGGACAGAGAAATTAACAATTACACAAGCTTAATACACTCCTTAATT
GAAGAATCGCAAAACCAGCAAGAAAAGAATGAACAAGAATTATTGGAATTAGATAAATGGGCAAGTTTGT
GGAATTGGTTTAACATAACAAATTGGCTGTGGTATATAAAATTATTCATAATGATAGTAGGAGGCTTGGT
AGGTTTAAGAATAGTTTTTGCTGTACTTTCTATAGTGAATAGAGTTAGGCAGGGATATTCACCATTATCG
TTTCAGACCCACCTCCCAACCCCGAGGGGACCCATGCATTGCATCTCAATTAGTCAGCAACCAGGTGTGG
AAAGTCCCCAGGCTCCCCAGCAGGCAGAAGTATGCAAAGCATGCGTCTCAATTAGTCAGCAACCATAGTC
CCGCCCCTAACTCCGCCCATCCCGCCCCTAACTCCGCCCAGTTCCGCCCATTCTCCGCCCCATGGCTGAC
TAATTTTTTTTATTTATGCAGAGGCCGAGGCCGCCTCGGCCTCTGAGCTATTCCAGAAGTAGTGAGGAGG
CTTTTTTGGAGGCCTAGGCTTTTGCAAAAAGCTTTCTAGAGGTACCACCGGAGCTTACCATGACCGAGTA
CAAGCCCACGGTGCGCCTCGCCACCCGCGACGACGTCCCCAGGGCCGTACGCACCCTCGCCGCCGCGTTC
GCCGACTACCCCGCCACGCGCCACACCGTCGATCCGGACCGCCACATCGAGCGGGTCACCGAGCTGCAAG
AACTCTTCCTCACGCGCGTCGGGCTCGACATCGGCAAGGTGTGGGTCGCGGACGACGGCGCCGCCGTGGC
GGTCTGGACCACGCCGGAGAGCGTCGAAGCGGGGGCGGTGTTCGCCGAGATCGGCCCGCGCATGGCCGAG
TTGAGCGGTTCCCGGCTGGCCGCGCAGCAACAGATGGAAGGCCTCCTGGCGCCGCACCGGCCCAAGGAGC
CCGCGTGGTTCCTGGCCACCGTCGGCGTCTCGCCCGACCACCAGGGCAAGGGTCTGGGCAGCGCCGTCGT
GCTCCCCGGAGTGGAGGCGGCCGAGCGCGCCGGGGTGCCCGCCTTCCTGGAGACCTCCGCGCCCCGCAAC
CTCCCCTTCTACGAGCGGCTCGGCTTCACCGTCACCGCCGACGTCGAGGTGCCCGAAGGACCGCGCACCT
GGTGCATGACCCGCAAGCCCGGTGCCAGTTAACGAATTCTAGATCTTGAGACAAATGGCAGTATTCATCC
ACAATTTTAAAAGAAAAGGGGGGATTGGGGGGTACAGTGCAGGGGAAAGAATAGTAGACATAATAGCAAC
AGACATACAAACTAAAGAATTACAAAAACAAATTACAAAAATTCAAAATTTTCGGGTTTATTACAGGGAC
AGCAGAGATCCACTTTGGCGCCGGCTCGAGGCCTGCAGGTGCAAAGATGGATAAAGTTTTAAACAGAGAG
GAATCTTTGCAGCTAATGGACCTTCTAGGTCTTGAAAGGAGTGGGAATTGGCTCCGGTGCCCGTCAGTGG
GCAGAGCGCACATCGCCCACAGTCCCCGAGAAGTTGGGGGGAGGGGTCGGCAATTGAACCGGTGCCTAGA
GAAGGTGGCGCGGGGTAAACTGGGAAAGTGATGTCGTGTACTGGCTCCGCCTTTTTCCCGAGGGTGGGGG
AGAACCGTATATAAGTGCAGTAGTCGCCGTGAACGTTCTTTTTCGCAACGGGTTTGCCGCCAGAACACAG
GTAAGTGCCGTGTGTGGTTCCCGCGGGCCTGGCCTCTTTACGGGTTATGGCCCTTGCGTGCCTTGAATTA
CTTCCACCTGGCTGCAGTACGTGATTCTTGATCCCGAGCTTCGGGTTGGAAGTGGGTGGGAGAGTTCGAG
GCCTTGCGCTTAAGGAGCCCCTTCGCCTCGTGCTTGAGTTGAGGCCTGGCCTGGGCGCTGGGGCCGCCGC
GTGCGAATCTGGTGGCACCTTCGCGCCTGTCTCGCTGCTTTCGATAAGTCTCTAGCCATTTAAAATTTTT
GATGACCTGCTGCGACGCTTTTTTTCTGGCAAGATAGTCTTGTAAATGCGGGCCAAGATCTGCACACTGG
TATTTCGGTTTTTGGGGCCGCGGGCGGCGACGGGGCCCGTGCGTCCCAGCGCACATGTTCGGCGAGGCGG
GGCCTGCGAGCGCGGCCACCGAGAATCGGACGGGGGTAGTCTCAAGCTGGCCGGCCTGCTCTGGTGCCTG
GCCTCGCGCCGCCGTGTATCGCCCCGCCCTGGGCGGCAAGGCTGGCCCGGTCGGCACCAGTTGCGTGAGC
GGAAAGATGGCCGCTTCCCGGCCCTGCTGCAGGGAGCTCAAAATGGAGGACGCGGCGCTCGGGAGAGCGG
GCGGGTGAGTCACCCACACAAAGGAAAAGGGCCTTTCCGTCCTCAGCCGTCGCTTCATGTGACTCCACGG
AGTACCGGGCGCCGTCCAGGCACCTCGATTAGTTCTCGAGCTTTTGGAGTACGTCGTCTTTAGGTTGGGG
GGAGGGGTTTTATGCGATGGAGTTTCCCCACACTGAGTGGGTGGAGACTGAAGTTAGGCCAGCTTGGCAC
TTGATGTAATTCTCCTTGGAATTTGCCCTTTTTGAGTTTGGATCTTGGTTCATTCTCAAGCCTCAGACAG
TGGTTCAAAGTTTTTTTCTTCCATTTCAGGTGTCGTGAGGCTAGCATCGATTGATCAACAAGTTTGTACA
AAAAAGTTGGCATGAATTCTGATTCGAGCTCTGTCTCCAGCAGAGCTTCATCTCCGGACATGGATGAGAT
GTACCTGAGGGACCACCACCACCGCCACCACCACCACCAGGAGAGCCGTCTCAACTCGGTCTCGTCCACG
CAGGGCGATATGATGCAGAAGATGCCCGGGGAAAGCCTCTCGCGGGCTGGCGCCAAGGCCGCGGGAGAGA
GCAGCAAGTACAAAATCAAGAAGCAGCTGTCGGAGCAGGACCTACAGCAGTTGAGGCTGAAGATCAACGG
ACGCGAACGCAAGCGGATGCACGACCTGAACCTAGCCATGGACGGGCTGCGCGAAGTCATGCCCTACGCG
CATGGGCCGTCGGTGCGCAAGCTCTCCAAGATCGCCACACTCCTGCTCGCCAGAAACTACATCCTCATGC
TCACCAGCTCCCTGGAGGAGATGAAGAGGCTGGTTGGCGAGATCTATGGGGGCCACCACTCGGCCTTTCA
CTGCGGGACCGTGGGCCACTCGGCCGGCCACCCCGCGCACGCGGCCAACTCCGTGCACCCGGTGCACCCC
ATCTTGGGCGGCGCGCTCTCATCTGGCAACGCCTCGTCACCGCTGTCCGCCGCCTCACTTCCCGCCATCG
GCACCATCCGGCCTCCCCACTCGCTACTCAAGGCGCCCTCCACGCCGCCCGCGCTGCAGCTGGGCAGCGG
CTTCCAGCACTGGGCTGGTCTGCCCTGCCCCTGCACCATCTGCCAGATGCCGCCGCCGCCGCACCTGTCC
GCTCTCTCCACAGCCAACATGGCCCGGCTGTCGGCCGAGTCCAAGGACTTGCTCAAGTGCCCAACTTTCT
TGTACAAAGTGGTTGATATCGGTAAGCCTATCCCTAACCCTCTCCTCGGTCTCGATTCTACGTAGTAATG
AACTAGTCCGTAACTTGAAAGTATTTCGATTTCTTGGCTTTATATATCTTGTGGAAAGGACGACTGTGGA
GCGCACAGGACGGCGCCACGCGTTAAGTCGACAATCAACCTCTGGATTACAAAATTTGTGAAAGATTGAC
TGGTATTCTTAACTATGTTGCTCCTTTTACGCTATGTGGATACGCTGCTTTAATGCCTTTGTATCATGCT
ATTGCTTCCCGTATGGCTTTCATTTTCTCCTCCTTGTATAAATCCTGGTTGCTGTCTCTTTATGAGGAGT
TGTGGCCCGTTGTCAGGCAACGTGGCGTGGTGTGCACTGTGTTTGCTGACGCAACCCCCACTGGTTGGGG
CATTGCCACCACCTGTCAGCTCCTTTCCGGGACTTTCGCTTTCCCCCTCCCTATTGCCACGGCGGAACTC
ATCGCCGCCTGCCTTGCCCGCTGCTGGACAGGGGCTCGGCTGTTGGGCACTGACAATTCCGTGGTGTTGT
CGGGGAAATCATCGTCCTTTCCTTGGCTGCTCGCCTGTGTTGCCACCTGGATTCTGCGCGGGACGTCCTT
CTGCTACGTCCCTTCGGCCCTCAATCCAGCGGACCTTCCTTCCCGCGGCCTGCTGCCGGCTCTGCGGCCT
CTTCCGCGTCTTCGCCTTCGCCCTCAGACGAGTCGGATCTCCCTTTGGGCCGCCTCCCCGCGTCGACTTT
AAGACCAATGACTTACAAGGCAGCTGTAGATCTTAGCCACTTTTTAAAAGAAAAGGGGGGACTGGAAGGG
CTAATTCACTCCCAACGAAGACAAGATCTGCTTTTTGCTTGTACTGGGTCTCTCTGGTTAGACCAGATCT
GAGCCTGGGAGCTCTCTGGCTAACTAGGGAACCCACTGCTTAAGCCTCAATAAAGCTTGCCTTGAGTGCT
TCAAGTAGTGTGTGCCCGTCTGTTGTGTGACTCTGGTAACTAGAGATCCCTCAGACCCTTTTAGTCAGTG
TGGAAAATCTCTAGCAGTACGTATAGTAGTTCATGTCATCTTATTATTCAGTATTTATAACTTGCAAAGA
AATGAATATCAGAGAGTGAGAGGAACTTGTTTATTGCAGCTTATAATGGTTACAAATAAAGCAATAGCAT
CACAAATTTCACAAATAAAGCATTTTTTTCACTGCATTCTAGTTGTGGTTTGTCCAAACTCATCAATGTA
TCTTATCATGTCTGGCTCTAGCTATCCCGCCCCTAACTCCGCCCATCCCGCCCCTAACTCCGCCCAGTTC
CGCCCATTCTCCGCCCCATGGCTGACTAATTTTTTTTATTTATGCAGAGGCCGAGGCCGCCTCGGCCTCT
GAGCTATTCCAGAAGTAGTGAGGAGGCTTTTTTGGAGGCCTAGGGACGTACCCAATTCGCCCTATAGTGA
GTCGTATTACGCGCGCTCACTGGCCGTCGTTTTACAACGTCGTGACTGGGAAAACCCTGGCGTTACCCAA
CTTAATCGCCTTGCAGCACATCCCCCTTTCGCCAGCTGGCGTAATAGCGAAGAGGCCCGCACCGATCGCC
CTTCCCAACAGTTGCGCAGCCTGAATGGCGAATGGG
[124 nt withheld, positions 6617-6740]
C
[91 nt withheld, positions 6742-6832]
A
[49 nt withheld, positions 6834-6882]
CCTTTGACGTTGGAGTCCACGTTCTTT
[37 nt withheld, positions 6910-6946]
ACCCTATCTCGGTCTATTCTTTTGATTTATAAGGGATTTTGCCGATTTCGGCCTATTGGTTAAAAAATGA
GCTGATTTAACAAAAATTTAACGCGAATTTTAACAAAATATTAACGCTTACAATTTAGGTGGCACTTTTC
GGGGAAATGTGCGCGGAACCCCTATTTGTTTATTTTTCTAAATACATTCAAATATGTATCCGCTCATGAG
ACAATAACCCTGATAAATGCTTCAATAATATTGAAAAAGGAAGAGTATGAGTATTCAACATTTCCGTGTC
GCCCTTATTCCCTTTTTTGCGGCATTTTGCCTTCCTGTTTTTGCTCACCCAGAAACGCTGGTGAAAGTAA
AAGATGCTGAAGATCAGTTGGGTGCACGAGTGGGTTACATCGAACTGGATCTCAACAGCGGTAAGATCCT
TGAGAGTTTTCGCCCCGAAGAACGTTTTCCAATGATGAGCACTTTTAAAGTTCTGCTATGTGGCGCGGTA
TTATCCCGTATTGACGCCGGGCAAGAGCAACTCGGTCGCCGCATACACTATTCTCAGAATGACTTGGTTG
AGTACTCACCAGTCACAGAAAAGCATCTTACGGATGGCATGACAGTAAGAGAATTATGCAGTGCTGCCAT
AACCATGAGTGATAACACTGCGGCCAACTTACTTCTGACAACGATCGGAGGACCGAAGGAGCTAACCGCT
TTTTTGCACAACATGGGGGATCATGTAACTCGCCTTGATCGTTGGGAACCGGAGCTGAATGAAGCCATAC
CAAACGACGAGCGTGACACCACGATGCCTGTAGCAATGGCAACAACGTTGCGCAAACTATTAACTGGCGA
ACTACTTACTCTAGCTTCCCGGCAACAATTAATAGACTGGATGGAGGCGGATAAAGTTGCAGGACCACTT
CTGCGCTCGGCCCTTCCGGCTGGCTGGTTTATTGCTGATAAATCTGGAGCCGGTGAGCGTGGGTCTCGCG
GTATCATTGCAGCACTGGGGCCAGATGGTAAGCCCTCCCGTATCGTAGTTATCTACACGACGGGGAGTCA
GGCAACTATGGATGAACGAAATAGACAGATCGCTGAGATAGGTGCCTCACTGATTAAGCATTGGTAACTG
TCAGACCAAGTTTACTCATATATACTTTAGATTGATTTAAAACTTCATTTTTAATTTAAAAGGATCTAGG
TGAAGATCCTTTTTGATAATCTCATGACCAAAATCCCTTAACGTGAGTTTTCGTTCCACTGAGCGTCAGA
CCCCGTAGAAAAGATCAAAGGATCTTCTTGAGATCCTTTTTTTCTGCGCGTAATCTGCTGCTTGCAAACA
AAAAAACCACCGCTACCAGCGGTGGTTTGTTTGCCGGATCAAGAGCTACCAACTCTTTTTCCGAAGGTAA
CTGGCTTCAGCAGAGCGCAGATACCAAATACTGTTCTTCTAGTGTAGCCGTAGTTAGGCCACCACTTCAA
GAACTCTGTAGCACCGCCTACATACCTCGCTCTGCTAATCCTGTTACCAGTGGCTGCTGCCAGTGGCGAT
AAGTCGTGTCTTACCGGGTTGGACTCAAGACGATAGTTACCGGATAAGGCGCAGCGGTCGGGCTGAACGG
GGGGTTCGTGCACACAGCCCAGCTTGGAGCGAACGACCTACACCGAACTGAGATACCTACAGCGTGAGCT
ATGAGAAAGCGCCACGCTTCCCGAAGGGAGAAAGGCGGACAGGTATCCGGTAAGCGGCAGGGTCGGAACA
GGAGAGCGCACGAGGGAGCTTCCAGGGGGAAACGCCTGGTATCTTTATAGTCCTGTCGGGTTTCGCCACC
TCTGACTTGAGCGTCGATTTTTGTGATGCTCGTCAGGGGGGCGGAGCCTATGGAAAAACGCCAGCAACGC
GGCCTTTTTACGGTTCCTGGCCTTTTGCTGGCCTTTTGCTCACATGTTCTTTCCTGCGTTATCCCCTGAT
TCTGTGGATAACCGTATTACCGCCTTTGAGTGAGCTGATACCGCTCGCCGCAGCCGAACGACCGAGCGCA
GCGAGTCAGTGAGCGAGGAAGCGGAAGAGCGCCCAATACGCAAACCGCCTCTCCCCGCGCGTTGGCCGAT
TCATTAATGCAGCTGGCACGACAGGTTTCCCGACTGGAAAGCGGGCAGTGAGCGCAACGCAATTAATGTG
AGTTAGCTCACTCATTAGGCACCCCAGGCTTTACACTTTATGCTTCCGGCTCGTATGTTGTGTGGAATTG
TGAGCGGATAACAATTTCACACAGGAAACAGCTATGACCATGATTACGCCAAGCGCGCAATTAACCCTCA
CTAAAGGGAACAAAAGCTGGAGCTGCAAGC
Features (pLannotate 1.2.2; 34 found; start..end, strand, type, name):
      5..231     +  promoter       RSV promoter: Rous sarcoma virus enhancer/promoter
    232..412     +  LTR            5' LTR (truncated): truncated 5' long terminal repeat (LTR) from HIV-1
    459..584     +  misc_feature   HIV-1 Ψ: packaging signal of human immunodeficiency virus type 1
    568..931     +  CDS            HIV-1 gag (fragment): gag protein from human immunodeficiency virus 1; gag
   1077..1310    +  misc_feature   RRE: The Rev response element (RRE) of HIV-1 allows for Rev-dependent mRNA export from the nucleus to the cytoplasm.
   1687..1713    +  CDS            Rev (fragment): human immunodeficiency virus 1 (HIV-1) Rev protein; rev; enhances nuclear export of unspliced and incompletely spliced viral mRNAs
   1720..1743    +  promoter       SV40 promoter (fragment): SV40 early promoter
   1744..1815    +  promoter       SV40 promoter (fragment): SV40 enhancer and early promoter
   1839..1974    +  rep_origin     SV40 ori: SV40 origin of replication
   2020..2616    +  CDS            PuroR (fragment): puromycin N-acetyltransferase; pac from Streptomyces; confers resistance to puromycin
   2665..2782    +  misc_feature   cPPT/CTS: central polypurine tract and central termination sequence of HIV-1
   2847..2913    +  CDS            small t antigen (fragment): SV40 (simian virus 40) small t antigen
   2920..4098    +  promoter       EF-1α promoter: strong constitutive promoter for human elongation factor EF-1α
   4119..4136    +  protein_bind   attB1 (fragment): mutant version of attB; core recombination site for the Gateway® BP reaction BP Clonase™
   4142..4957    +  CDS            OLIG3: OLIG3_HUMAN - Also known as BHLHB7, BHLHE20. Experimental evidence at protein level: Swiss-Prot protein existence level 1. May determine the distinct specification program of class A neurons in the dorsal part of the spinal cord and suppress specification of class B neurons. From Homo sapiens (Human).
   4960..4983    -  protein_bind   attB2: mutant version of attB; recombination site for the Gateway® BP reaction BP Clonase™
   4991..5032    +  CDS            V5 tag: epitope tag from simian virus 5
   5048..5101    +  promoter       U6 promoter (fragment): RNA polymerase III promoter for human U6 snRNA
   5143..5731    +  misc_feature   WPRE: woodchuck hepatitis virus posttranscriptional regulatory element
   5782..5801    +  misc_feature   cPPT/CTS (fragment): central polypurine tract and central termination sequence of HIV-1
   5803..6036    +  LTR            3' LTR (ΔU3): self-inactivating 3' long terminal repeat (LTR) from HIV-1
   6114..6235    +  polyA_signal   SV40 poly(A) signal: SV40 polyadenylation signal
   6275..6410    +  rep_origin     SV40 ori: SV40 origin of replication
   6431..6449    -  promoter       T7 promoter: promoter for bacteriophage T7 RNA polymerase
   6457..6612    +  CDS            lacZα (fragment): LacZα fragment of β-galactosidase; lacZ fragment
   6617..7045    +  rep_origin     f1 ori (sequence partly withheld): f1 bacteriophage origin of replication; arrow indicates direction of (+) strand synthesis
   7098..7202    +  promoter       AmpR promoter: bla
   7203..8063    +  CDS            AmpR: β-lactamase; bla; confers resistance to ampicillin, carbenicillin, and related antibiotics
   8234..8822    +  rep_origin     ori: high-copy-number ColE1/pMB1/pBR322/pUC origin of replication
   9005..9097    +  CDS            lacI (fragment): lac repressor; lacI; The lac repressor binds to the lac operator to inhibit transcription in E. coli. This inhibition can be relieved by adding lactose or isopropyl-β-D-thiogalactopyranoside (IPTG).
   9110..9131    +  protein_bind   CAP binding site: CAP binding activates transcription in the presence of cAMP. E. coli catabolite activator protein
   9146..9176    +  promoter       lac promoter: promoter for the E. coli lac operon
   9184..9200    +  protein_bind   lac operator: The lac repressor binds to the lac operator to inhibit transcription in E. coli. This inhibition can be relieved by adding lactose or isopropyl-β-D-thiogalactopyranoside (IPTG). lac repressor encoded by lacI
   9245..9263    +  promoter       T3 promoter: promoter for bacteriophage T3 RNA polymerase
