[The description below was written by a language model from this plasmid's Addgene catalogue record and pLannotate feature annotations shown in this document.]
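Description:
TFORF3301 is a lentiviral mammalian expression plasmid built on the pLX_TRC317 backbone and carrying the human transcription factor OLIG3 (also known as BHLHB7 or bHLHe20), a basic helix-loop-helix protein implicated in specifying dorsal spinal cord neuron classes. It belongs to a barcoded transcription factor ORF collection: each clone carries a unique 24-bp barcode so that the overexpressed factor can be identified in pooled screens. The barcode itself is not annotated in the feature table. In bacteria the plasmid is maintained through a high-copy ColE1/pUC-type origin and ampicillin resistance (AmpR), and an f1 origin is also present. The depositor warns that recombination can occur, as is common for LTR-containing plasmids.

The viral portion follows a third-generation, self-inactivating design. An RSV promoter fused to a truncated HIV-1 5' LTR drives genomic RNA production in packaging cells. It is followed by the Ψ packaging signal with a gag fragment, the RRE for Rev-dependent nuclear export, a cPPT/CTS element, WPRE to boost transcript expression, and a ΔU3 3' LTR with a downstream SV40 poly(A) signal.

Two expression units lie between the LTRs. An SV40 early promoter drives puromycin N-acetyltransferase for selecting transduced cells. The strong constitutive EF-1α promoter drives the OLIG3 ORF, which was inserted by Gateway cloning and is flanked by attB1 and attB2 sites. A V5 epitope tag follows attB2, giving a C-terminal fusion for detection. The short U6 promoter, lacZα, lacI and small t antigen fragments, along with the lac, T7 and T3 elements, appear to be backbone remnants.

The construct is suited to stable OLIG3 overexpression, alone or pooled, in directed differentiation studies.
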