Addgene plasmid #144777: TFORF3301
Purpose: Lentiviral vector for overexpressing transcription factor ORFs with unique 24-bp barcodes. Barcodes facilitate identification of transcription factors in pooled screens.
Depositing lab: Feng Zhang. Depositing organization: Broad Institute. Publication: A transcription factor atlas of directed differentiation. Joung J, Ma S, Tay T, Geiger-Schuller KR, Kirchgatterer PC, Verdine VK, Guo B, Arias-Garcia MA, Allen WE, Singh A, Kuksenko O, Abudayyeh OO, Gootenberg JS, Fu Z, Macrae RK, Buenrostro JD, Regev A, Zhang F. Cell. 2023 Jan 5;186(1):209-229.e26. doi: 10.1016/j.cell.2022.11.026. PubMed 36608654.
Backbone
  Vector backbone: pLX_TRC317
  Backbone manufacturer: Broad Institute Genetic Perturbation Platform
  Backbone size w/o insert (bp): 8264
  Vector type: Mammalian Expression, Lentiviral
  Selectable markers: Puromycin
Growth in bacteria
  Bacterial resistance: Ampicillin, 100 μg/mL
  Growth temperature: 37°C
  Growth strain: NEB Stable
  Copy number: High Copy
Gene/Insert
  Gene/Insert name: OLIG3
  Species: H. sapiens (human)
  Insert size (bp): 1022
  Entrez Gene: OLIG3 (a.k.a. Bhlhb7, bHLHe20)
  Promoter: EF1a
  Tag / fusion protein: V5 (C terminal on insert)
  Cloning method: Gateway Cloning
  Sequencing primers: 5′ GGGTGGAGACTGAAGTTAGGCCAG; 3′ CACATAGCGTAAAAGGAGCAACATAG
Resource information
  A portion of this plasmid was derived from a plasmid made by: Broad Institute Genetic Perturbation Platform
Terms and licenses: Academic/Nonprofit Terms; Industry Terms: Not Available to Industry
Depositor comments: NM_175747.2 Please test multiple small colonies in case of plasmid recombination. To make this collection available in a timely manner, a portion of this collection was not fully sequenced by Addgene. If an Addgene verified full plasmid sequence is not available, please contact us prior to placing an order to request the full sequence.
How to cite: TFORF3301 was a gift from Feng Zhang (Addgene plasmid # 144777 ; http://n2t.net/addgene:144777 ; RRID:Addgene_144777)
