>Addgene plasmid #144777 | TFORF3301 | depositor partial sequence | sequence record 286446 | Insert
ATCGATTGATCAACAAGTTTGTACAAAAAAGTTGGCATGAATTCTGATTCGAGCTCTGTCTCCAGCAGAG
CTTCATCTCCGGACATGGATGAGATGTACCTGAGGGACCACCACCACCGCCACCACCACCACCAGGAGAG
CCGTCTCAACTCGGTCTCGTCCACGCAGGGCGATATGATGCAGAAGATGCCCGGGGAAAGCCTCTCGCGG
GCTGGCGCCAAGGCCGCGGGAGAGAGCAGCAAGTACAAAATCAAGAAGCAGCTGTCGGAGCAGGACCTAC
AGCAGTTGAGGCTGAAGATCAACGGACGCGAACGCAAGCGGATGCACGACCTGAACCTAGCCATGGACGG
GCTGCGCGAAGTCATGCCCTACGCGCATGGGCCGTCGGTGCGCAAGCTCTCCAAGATCGCCACACTCCTG
CTCGCCAGAAACTACATCCTCATGCTCACCAGCTCCCTGGAGGAGATGAAGAGGCTGGTTGGCGAGATCT
ATGGGGGCCACCACTCGGCCTTTCACTGCGGGACCGTGGGCCACTCGGCCGGCCACCCCGCGCACGCGGC
CAACTCCGTGCACCCGGTGCACCCCATCTTGGGCGGCGCGCTCTCATCTGGCAACGCCTCGTCACCGCTG
TCCGCCGCCTCACTTCCCGCCATCGGCACCATCCGGCCTCCCCACTCGCTACTCAAGGCGCCCTCCACGC
CGCCCGCGCTGCAGCTGGGCAGCGGCTTCCAGCACTGGGCTGGTCTGCCCTGCCCCTGCACCATCTGCCA
GATGCCGCCGCCGCCGCACCTGTCCGCTCTCTCCACAGCCAACATGGCCCGGCTGTCGGCCGAGTCCAAG
GACTTGCTCAAGTGCCCAACTTTCTTGTACAAAGTGGTTGATATCGGTAAGCCTATCCCTAACCCTCTCC
TCGGTCTCGATTCTACGTAGTAATGAACTAGTCCGTAACTTGAAAGTATTTCGATTTCTTGGCTTTATAT
ATCTTGTGGAAAGGACGACTGTGGAGCGCACAGGACGGCGCC
