>Addgene plasmid #144777 | TFORF3301 | depositor partial sequence | sequence record 286447 | Barcode
CTGTGGAGCGCACAGGACGGCGCC
